Addgene plasmid #206274: MultiMate-PE2 HEK3
Purpose: Vector for the production of recombinant baculovirus using MultiMate assembly. All-in-one vector for PE2 HEK3 prime editing. CRE-Acceptor in MultiBac system.
Depositing lab: Imre Berger. Depositing organization: University of Bristol. Publication: Highly efficient CRISPR-mediated large DNA docking and multiplexed prime editing using a single baculovirus. Aulicino F, Pelosse M, Toelzer C, Capin J, Ilegems E, Meysami P, Rollarson R, Berggren PO, Dillingham MS, Schaffitzel C, Saleem MA, Welsh GI, Berger I. Nucleic Acids Res. 2022 Jul 22;50(13):7783-7799. doi: 10.1093/nar/gkac587. PubMed 35801912.
Backbone
  Vector backbone: pMMACE DEST CMV PE2
  Vector type: Mammalian Expression, CRISPR ; Recombinant baculovirus production, CRE-acceptor
Growth in bacteria
  Bacterial resistance: Gentamicin, 10 μg/mL
  Growth temperature: 37°C
  Growth strain: DH5alpha
  Copy number: High Copy
Gene/Insert
  Gene/Insert name: PE2 (synthetic), hU6 HEK3 PegRNA, hU6 HEK3 sgRNA, aeBlue (E. quadricolor), VSV-G, TagBFP
  Species: Other
  Cloning method: Gateway Cloning
Resource information
  A portion of this plasmid was derived from a plasmid made by: PE2 was obtained by restriction digestion from pCMV PE2 (Addgene plasmid #132775, Anzalone et al. Nature 2019) and the HEK3 PegRNA was PCR amplified from pU6-Sp-pegRNA-HEK3_CTT_ins (Addgene plasmid#132778, Anzalone et al. Nature 2019 ). aeBlue (Liljeruhm J. et al J. Biol. Eng. 2018) was synthesised by Twist Bioscience and VSVG-G was amplified from pMD2.G (Didier Trono lab, Addgene plasmid # 12259)
Terms and licenses: Academic/Nonprofit Terms; Industry Terms: Not Available to Industry
How to cite: MultiMate-PE2 HEK3 was a gift from Imre Berger (Addgene plasmid # 206274 ; http://n2t.net/addgene:206274 ; RRID:Addgene_206274)
