[The description below was written by a language model from this plasmid's Addgene catalogue record and pLannotate feature annotations shown in this document.]
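Description:
MultiMate-PE2 HEK3 is an all-in-one transfer plasmid of about 16 kb, built on the pMMACE DEST CMV PE2 backbone by Gateway-based MultiMate assembly. It is used to generate a recombinant baculovirus that delivers prime-editing components to mammalian cells. It replicates in E. coli from a high-copy ColE1/pUC-type origin and is selected with gentamicin (GmR driven by the Pc integron promoter). Tn7L and Tn7R ends are present for transposition of the cargo into a baculoviral genome. A single loxP site lets the plasmid act as the Cre acceptor for fusion with donor plasmids in the MultiBac system. The attB1, attB3, attB4, attB5 and attB2 sites left by recombination mark the boundaries between the assembled modules.

The main payload is PE2 under a CMV enhancer/promoter, with a T7 promoter just upstream. The annotation splits PE2 into S. pyogenes Cas9 segments followed by a Moloney MLV gag-pol fragment, which corresponds to the reverse transcriptase domain of the prime editor. The catalogue lists both a human U6-driven HEK3 pegRNA and a U6-driven HEK3 sgRNA, but the feature table detects only one U6 promoter and one gRNA scaffold, so the second cassette is not confirmed by the annotation.

Two polyhedrin-promoter cassettes, each with an SV40 polyadenylation signal, are expressed in insect cells. One encodes the chromoprotein aeBlue, which the software labels as the related protein AQ14; it presumably serves as a visual marker. The other encodes VSV-G, which typically pseudotypes baculovirus particles to improve mammalian cell transduction. A separate CMV enhancer/promoter with intron A drives TagBFP followed by a WPRE, giving a fluorescent reporter of transduction in target cells. The construct is intended for single-baculovirus prime editing at the HEK3 locus.
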