Features (pLannotate 1.2.2; 36 found; start..end, strand, type, name):
     50..184     +  polyA_signal   SV40 poly(A) signal: SV40 polyadenylation signal
    213..262     +  CDS            SET1 (fragment): solubility-enhancement tag derived from T7 phage gene 10B
    305..470     -  mobile_element Tn7L: mini-Tn7 element (left end of the Tn7 transposon) Tn7
    660..1248    +  rep_origin     ori: high-copy-number ColE1/pMB1/pBR322/pUC origin of replication
   1383..1606    -  mobile_element Tn7R: mini-Tn7 element (right end of the Tn7 transposon) Tn7
   1673..2206    -  CDS            GmR: gentamycin acetyltransferase; aacC1; confers resistance to gentamycin
   2395..2423    -  promoter       Pc promoter: intI1 (promoter lies within the coding sequence); class 1 integron promoter
   2494..2527    +  protein_bind   loxP: Cre-mediated recombination occurs in the 8-bp core sequence (GCATACAT). Cre recombinase
   2569..2593    +  protein_bind   attB1: mutant version of attB; recombination site for the Gateway® BP reaction BP Clonase™
   2620..2640    +  protein_bind   attB3: mutant version of attB; core recombination site for the Gateway® BP reaction BP Clonase™
   2658..2898    +  promoter       U6 promoter: RNA polymerase III promoter for human U6 snRNA
   2927..3000    +  misc_RNA       gRNA scaffold: guide RNA scaffold for the Streptococcus pyogenes CRISPR/Cas9 system
   3072..3092    +  protein_bind   attB4: mutant version of attB; core recombination site for the Gateway® BP reaction BP Clonase™
   3101..3192    +  promoter       polyhedrin promoter: polh from Autographa californica; promoter for the baculovirus polyhedrin gene
   3284..3976    +  CDS            AQ14: AQ14 is a basic (constitutively fluorescent) red fluorescent protein published in 2005, derived from Actinia equina.
   4084..4167    +  CDS            large T antigen (fragment): large T antigen from SV40 (simian virus 40)
   4190..4324    +  polyA_signal   SV40 poly(A) signal: SV40 polyadenylation signal
   4368..4459    +  promoter       polyhedrin promoter: polh from Autographa californica; promoter for the baculovirus polyhedrin gene
   4531..6064    +  CDS            VSV-G (fragment) (sequence partly withheld): vesicular stomatitis virus G glycoprotein Indiana strain
   6153..6236    +  CDS            large T antigen (fragment): large T antigen from SV40 (simian virus 40)
   6259..6394    +  polyA_signal   SV40 poly(A) signal: SV40 polyadenylation signal
   6423..6472    +  CDS            SET1 (fragment): solubility-enhancement tag derived from T7 phage gene 10B
   6503..6523    +  protein_bind   attB5: mutant version of attB; core recombination site for the Gateway® BP reaction BP Clonase™
   6535..6914    +  enhancer       CMV enhancer: human cytomegalovirus immediate early enhancer
   6915..7118    +  promoter       CMV promoter: human cytomegalovirus (CMV) immediate early promoter
   7254..7523    +  intron         CMV intron: modified intron A from human cytomegalovirus
   7532..7564    -  misc_feature   MCS (fragment): pBluescript multiple cloning site
   7574..8272    +  CDS            TagBFP: TagBFP is a basic (constitutively fluorescent) blue fluorescent protein published in 2008, derived from Entacmaea quadricolor. It is reported to be a very rapidly-maturing monomer with very low acid sensitivity.
   8282..8870    +  misc_feature   WPRE: woodchuck hepatitis virus posttranscriptional regulatory element
   8889..8909    -  protein_bind   attB2: mutant version of attB; core recombination site for the Gateway® BP reaction BP Clonase™
   8959..9338    +  enhancer       CMV enhancer: human cytomegalovirus immediate early enhancer
   9339..9542    +  promoter       CMV promoter: human cytomegalovirus (CMV) immediate early promoter
   9584..9602    +  promoter       T7 promoter: promoter for bacteriophage T7 RNA polymerase
   9673..11274   +  CDS            Cas9(N): N-terminal portion of Streptococcus pyogenes Cas9 (Zetsche et al., 2015)
  11275..13769   +  CDS            Cas9(C) (fragment): C-terminal portion of Streptococcus pyogenes Cas9 (Zetsche et al., 2015)
  13873..15904   +  CDS            gag-pol (fragment): Moloney murine leukemia virus Gag-Pol polyprotein; gag-pol; contains a read-through stop codon
>Addgene plasmid #206274 | MultiMate-PE2 HEK3 | addgene full sequence | sequence record 406650 | Addgene NGS Result
CATCATCACCATCACCATTGAGTTTAAACTGAATGCAATTGTTGTTGTTAACTTGTTTATTGCAGCTTAT
AATGGTTACAAATAAAGCAATAGCATCACAAATTTCACAAATAAAGCATTTTTTTCACTGCATTCTAGTT
GTGGTTTGTCCAAACTCATCAATGTATCTTATCATGTCTGGATCTGATCACTGCTTGAGCCTAGAAGATC
CGGCTGCTAACAAAGCCCGAAAGGAAGCTGAGTTGGCTGCTGCCACCGCTGAGCAATAACTATCATAACC
CCTAGGGTATACCCATCTAATTGGAACCAGATAAGTGAAATCTAGTTCCAAACTATTTTGTCATTTTTAA
TTTTCGTATTAGCTTACGACGCTACACCCAGTTCCCATCTATTTTGTCACTCTTCCCTAAATAATCCTTA
AAAACTCCATTTCCACCCCTCCCAGTTCCCAACTATTTTGTCCGCCCACAACCGGTTGACTTGGGTCAAC
TGTCAGACCAAGTTTACTCATATATACTTTAGATTGATTTAAAACTTCATTTTTAATTTAAAAGGATCTA
GGTGAAGATCCTTTTTGATAATCTCATGACCAAAATCCCTTAACGTGAGTTTTCGTTCCACTGAGCGTCA
GACCCCGTAGAAAAGATCAAAGGATCTTCTTGAGATCCTTTTTTTCTGCGCGTAATCTGCTGCTTGCAAA
CAAAAAAACCACCGCTACCAGCGGTGGTTTGTTTGCCGGATCAAGAGCTACCAACTCTTTTTCCGAAGGT
AACTGGCTTCAGCAGAGCGCAGATACCAAATACTGTTCTTCTAGTGTAGCCGTAGTTAGGCCACCACTTC
AAGAACTCTGTAGCACCGCCTACATACCTCGCTCTGCTAATCCTGTTACCAGTGGCTGCTGCCAGTGGCG
ATAAGTCGTGTCTTACCGGGTTGGACTCAAGACGATAGTTACCGGATAAGGCGCAGCGGTCGGGCTGAAC
GGGGGGTTCGTGCACACAGCCCAGCTTGGAGCGAACGACCTACACCGAACTGAGATACCTACAGCGTGAG
CTATGAGAAAGCGCCACGCTTCCCGAAGGGAGAAAGGCGGACAGGTATCCGGTAAGCGGCAGGGTCGGAA
CAGGAGAGCGCACGAGGGAGCTTCCAGGGGGAAACGCCTGGTATCTTTATAGTCCTGTCGGGTTTCGCCA
CCTCTGACTTGAGCGTCGATTTTTGTGATGCTCGTCAGGGGGGCGGAGCCTATGGAAAAACGCCAGCAAC
GCGGCCTTTTTACGGTTCCTGGCCTTTTGCTGGCCTTTTGCTCACATGTTCTTTCCTGCGTTATCCCCTG
ATTGACTTGGGTCGCTCTTCCTGTGGATGCGCAGATGCCCTGCGTAAGCGGGTGTGGGCGGACAATAAAG
TCTTAAACTGAACAAAATAGATCTAAACTATGACAATAAAGTCTTAAACTAGACAGAATAGTTGTAAACT
GAAATCAGTCCAGTTATGCTGTGAAAAAGCATACTGGACTTTTGTTATGGCTAAAGCAAACTCTTCATTT
TCTGAAGTGCAAATTGCCCGTCGTATTAAAGAGGGGCGTGGCCAAGGGCATGTAAAGACTATATTCGCGG
CGTTGTGACAATTTACCGAACAACTCCGCGGCCGGGAAGCCGATCTCGGCTTGAACGAATTGTTAGGTGG
CGGTACTTGGGTCGATATCAAAGTGCATCACTTCTTCCCGTATGCCCAACTTTGTATAGAGAGCCACTGC
GGGATCGTCACCGTAATCTGCTTGCACGTAGATCACATAAGCACCAAGCGCGTTGGCCTCATGCTTGAGG
AGATTGATGAGCGCGGTGGCAATGCCCTGCCTCCGGTGCTCGCCGGAGACTGCGAGATCATAGATATAGA
TCTCACTACGCGGCTGCTCAAACTTGGGCAGAACGTAAGCCGCGAGAGCGCCAACAACCGCTTCTTGGTC
GAAGGCAGCAAGCGCGATGAATGTCTTACTACGGAGCAAGTTCCCGAGGTAATCGGAGTCCGGCTGATGT
TGGGAGTAGGTGGCTACGTCTCCGAACTCACGACCGAAAAGATCAAGAGCAGCCCGCATGGATTTGACTT
GGTCAGGGCCGAGCCTACATGTGCGAATGATGCCCATACTTGAGCCACCTAACTTTGTTTTAGGGCGACT
GCCCTGCTGCGTAACATCGTTGCTGCTGCGTAACATCGTTGCTGCTCCATAACATCAAACATCGACCCAC
GGCGTAACGCGCTTGCTGCTTGGATGCCCGAGGCATAGACTGTACAAAAAAACAGTCATAACAAGCCATG
AAAACCGCCACTGCGCCGTTACCACCGCTGCGTTCGGTCAAGGTTCTGGACCAGTTGCGTGAGCGCATAC
GCTACTTGCATTACAGTTTACGAACCGAACAGGCTTATGTCAACTGGGTTCGTGCCTTCATCCGTTTCCA
CGGTGTGCGTCACCCGGCAACCTTGGGCAGCAGCGAAGTCGCCATAACTTCGTATAGCATACATTATACG
AAGTTATCTGTAACTATAACGGTCCTAAGGTAGCGAGTTTAAACATCAACAAGTTTGTACAAAAAAGCAG
GCTGTTTAAACGATATCCCTAGGCCCGGGCAACTTTGTATAATAAAGTTGGTTTAAACGATATCACCGAG
GGCCTATTTCCCATGATTCCTTCATATTTGCATATACGATACAAGGCTGTTAGAGAGATAATTAGAATTA
ATTTGACTGTAAACACAAAGATATTAGTACAAAATACGTGACGTAGAAAGTAATAATTTCTTGGGTAGTT
TGCAGTTTTAAAATTATGTTTTAAAATGGACTATCATATGCTTACCGTAACTTGAAAGTATTTCGATTTC
TTGGCTTTATATATCTTGTGGAAAGGACGAAACACCGGCCCAGACTGAGCACGTGAGTTTTAGAGCTAGA
AATAGCAAGTTAAAATAAGGCTAGTCCGTTATCAACTTGAAAAAGTGGGACCGAGTCGGTCCTCTGCCAT
CAAAGCGTGCTCAGTCTGTTTTTTTAAGCTTGGGCCGCTCGAGGTATCCCTAGGCCCGGGCCAACTTTGT
ATAGAAAAGTTGGTTTAAACATCATGGAGATAATTAAAATGATAACCATCTCGCAAATAAATAAGTATTT
TACTGTTTTCGTAACAGTTTTGTAATAAAAAAACCTATAAATATTCCGGATTATTCATACCGTCCCACCA
TCGGGCGCGGATCCCGGTCCGAAGCGCGCGGAATTCAAAGGGAAGTGCCATTCCGCCTGACCTATGGCTT
CACTGGTTAAAAAAGACATGTGCATCAAAATGACGATGGAAGGAACAGTAAACGGTCACCATTTCAAGTG
TGTAGGAGAAGGCGAAGGCAAACCATTTGAAGGGACCCAGGTGGAAAAGATACGCATCACTGAAGGTGGG
CCCTTACCATTTGCGTATGATATTTTGGCCCCTTGTTGCATGTATGGCAGTAAAACCTTCATTAAGCATG
TGTCGGGTATTCCGGATTACTTTAAGGAGTCTTTTCCTGAGGGCTTTACCTGGGAAAGAACACAAATCTT
CGAGGATGGCGGCTATCTCACCATACACCAGGACACGAGCCTTCAGGGTAATAATTTTATTTTCAAAGTT
AATGTCATCGGTGCCAACTTCCCTGCAAACGGTCCCGTGATGCAGAAAAAAACAGCTGGATGGGAACCGT
GCGTTGAGATGCTTTATCCGCGGGACGGCGTCCTGTGTGGTCAGAGCCTGATGGCCCTGAAATGCACTGA
TGGCAATCATCTGACGTCCCACCTGCGCACTACCTATCGTTCTCGCAAGCCATCCAATGCAGTTAACATG
CCGGAATTTCATTTTGGGGATCATCGCATTGAGATTTTGAAAGCTGAACAAGGTAAATTTTATGAACAAT
ACGAGTCAGCGGTGGCCCGTTACTGTGAGGCGGCACCGAGTAAATTAGGGCATCACTAAAGGCTAGGTGG
AGGCTCAGTGCCTACGTCGACGAGCTCACTTGTCGCGGCCGCTTTCGAATCTAGAGCCTGCAGTCTCGAC
AAGCTTGTCGAGAAGTACTAGAGGATCATAATCAGCCATACCACATTTGTAGAGGTTTTACTTGCTTTAA
AAAACCTCCCACACCTCCCCCTGAACCTGAAACATAAAATGAATGCAATTGTTGTTGTTAACTTGTTTAT
TGCAGCTTATAATGGTTACAAATAAAGCAATAGCATCACAAATTTCACAAATAAAGCATTTTTTTCACTG
CATTCTAGTTGTGGTTTGTCCAAACTCATCAATGTATCTTATCATGTCTGGATCAAACACTAGTATCGAT
TCGCGACCTACTCCGGAATATTAATAGATCATGGAGATAATTAAAATGATAACCATCTCGCAAATAAATA
AGTATTTTACTGTTTTCGTAACAGTTTTGTAATAAAAAAACCTATAAATATTCCGGATTATTCATACCGT
CCCACCATCGGGCGCGGATCCCGGTCCGAAGCGCGCGGAATTCAAAGGCCATGAAGTGCCTTTTGTACTT
AGCCTTTTTATTCATTGGGGTGAATTGC
[1296 nt withheld, positions 4579-5874]
AATCCAATCGAGCTTGTAGAAGGTTGGTTCAGTAGTTGGAAAAGCTCTATTGCCTCTTTTTTCTTTATCA
TAGGGTTAATCATTGGACTATTCTTGGTTCTCCGAGTTGGTATCCATCTTTGCATTAAATTAAAGCACAC
CAAGAAAAGACAGATTTATACAGACATAGAGATGAACCGACTTGGAAAGTGATAACCTACGTCGACGAGC
TCACTTGTCGCGGCCGCTTTCGAATCTAGAGCCTGCAGTCTCGACAAGCTTGTCGAGAAGTACTAGAGGA
TCATAATCAGCCATACCACATTTGTAGAGGTTTTACTTGCTTTAAAAAACCTCCCACACCTCCCCCTGAA
CCTGAAACATAAAATGAATGCAATTGTTGTTGTTAACTTGTTTATTGCAGCTTATAATGGTTACAAATAA
AGCAATAGCATCACAAATTTCACAAATAAAGCATTTTTTTTCACTGCATTCTAGTTGTGGTTTGTCCAAA
CTCATCAATGTATCTTATCATGTCTGGATCTGATCACTGCTTGAGCCTAGAAGATCCGGCTGCTAACAAA
GCCCGAAAGGAAGCTGAGTTGGCTGCTGCCACCGCTGAGCAATAACTATCATAACCCCTAGGCCCGGGCA
ACTTTGTATACAAAAGTTGGTTTAAACGATGACATTGATTATTGACTAGTTATTAATAGTAATCAATTAC
GGGGTCATTAGTTCATAGCCCATATATGGAGTTCCGCGTTACATAACTTACGGTAAATGGCCCGCCTGGC
TGACCGCCCAACGACCCCCGCCCATTGACGTCAATAATGACGTATGTTCCCATAGTAACGCCAATAGGGA
CTTTCCATTGACGTCAATGGGTGGAGTATTTACGGTAAACTGCCCACTTGGCAGTACATCAAGTGTATCA
TATGCCAAGTACGCCCCCTATTGACGTCAATGACGGTAAATGGCCCGCCTGGCATTATGCCCAGTACATG
ACCTTATGGGACTTTCCTACTTGGCAGTACATCTACGTATTAGTCATCGCTATTACCATGGTGATGCGGT
TTTGGCAGTACATCAATGGGCGTGGATAGCGGTTTGACTCACGGGGATTTCCAAGTCTCCACCCCATTGA
CGTCAATGGGAGTTTGTTTTGGCACCAAAATCAACGGGACTTTCCAAAATGTCGTAACAACTCCGCCCCA
TTGACGCAAATGGGCGGTAGGCGTGTACGGTGGGAGGTCTATATAAGCAGAGCTCGTTTAGTGAACCGTC
AGATCGCCTGGAGACGCCATCCACGCTGTTTTGACCTCCATAGAAGACACCGGGACCGATCCAGCCTCCG
CGGCCGGGAACGGTGCATTGGAACGCGGATTCCCCGTGCCAAGAGTGACGTAAGTACCGCCTATAGACTC
TATAGGCACACCCCTTTGGCTCTTATGCATGCTATACTGTTTTTGGCTTGGGGCCTATACACCCCCGCTT
CCTTATGCTATAGGTGATGGTATAGCTTAGCCTATAGGTGTGGGTTATTGACCATTATTGACCACTCCAA
CGGTGGAGGGCAGTGTAGTCTGAGCAGTACTCGTTGCTGCCGCGCGCGCCACCAGACATAATAGCTGACA
GACTAACAGACTGTTCCTTTCCATGGGTCTTTTCTGCAGTCACCGTCGTCGACGGTATCGATAAGCTTGA
TATCGAATTCGCCGCCGCCATGAGCGAGCTGATTAAGGAGAACATGCACATGAAGCTGTACATGGAGGGC
ACCGTGGACAACCATCACTTCAAGTGCACATCCGAGGGCGAAGGCAAGCCCTACGAGGGCACCCAGACCA
TGAGAATCAAGGTGGTCGAGGGCGGCCCTCTCCCCTTCGCCTTCGACATCCTGGCTACTAGCTTCCTCTA
CGGCAGCAAGACCTTCATCAACCACACCCAGGGCATCCCCGACTTCTTCAAGCAGTCCTTCCCTGAGGGC
TTCACATGGGAGAGAGTCACCACATACGAAGACGGGGGCGTGCTGACCGCTACCCAGGACACCAGCCTCC
AGGACGGCTGCCTCATCTACAACGTCAAGATCAGAGGGGTGAACTTCACATCCAACGGCCCTGTGATGCA
GAAGAAAACACTCGGCTGGGAGGCCTTCACCGAGACGCTGTACCCCGCTGACGGCGGCCTGGAAGGCAGA
AACGACATGGCCCTGAAGCTCGTGGGCGGGAGCCATCTGATCGCAAACATCAAGACCACATATAGATCCA
AGAAACCCGCTAAGAACCTCAAGATGCCTGGCGTCTACTATGTGGACTACAGACTGGAAAGAATCAAGGA
GGCCAACAACGAGACCTACGTCGAGCAGCACGAGGTGGCAGTGGCCAGATACTGCGACCTCCCTAGCAAA
CTGGGGCACAAGCTTAATGGATCCTAGAATCAACCTCTGGATTACAAAATTTGTGAAAGATTGACTGGTA
TTCTTAACTATGTTGCTCCTTTTACGCTATGTGGATACGCTGCTTTAATGCCTTTGTATCATGCTATTGC
TTCCCGTATGGCTTTCATTTTCTCCTCCTTGTATAAATCCTGGTTGCTGTCTCTTTATGAGGAGTTGTGG
CCCGTTGTCAGGCAACGTGGCGTGGTGTGCACTGTGTTTGCTGACGCAACCCCCACTGGTTGGGGCATTG
CCACCACCTGTCAGCTCCTTTCCGGGACTTTCGCTTTCCCCCTCCCTATTGCCACGGCGGAACTCATCGC
CGCCTGCCTTGCCCGCTGCTGGACAGGGGCTCGGCTGTTGGGCACTGACAATTCCGTGGTGTTGTCGGGG
AAGCTGACGTCCTTTCCATGGCTGCTCGCCTGTGTTGCCACCTGGATTCTGCGCGGGACGTCCTTCTGCT
ACGTCCCTTCGGCCCTCAATCCAGCGGACCTTCCTTCCCGCGGCCTGCTGCCGGCTCTGCGGCCTCTTCC
GCGTCTTCGCCTTCGCCCTCAGACGAGTCGGATCTCCCTTTGGGCCGCCTCCCCGCATCCCTAGGCCCGG
GAGACAGCTTTCTTGTACAAAGTGGTTGATAAGCTTAAACACTAGTATCGATCGCGATGTACGGGCCAGA
TATAGACATTGATTATTGACTAGTTATTAATAGTAATCAATTACGGGGTCATTAGTTCATAGCCCATATA
TGGAGTTCCGCGTTACATAACTTACGGTAAATGGCCCGCCTGGCTGACCGCCCAACGACCCCCGCCCATT
GACGTCAATAATGACGTATGTTCCCATAGTAACGCCAATAGGGACTTTCCATTGACGTCAATGGGTGGAG
TATTTACGGTAAACTGCCCACTTGGCAGTACATCAAGTGTATCATATGCCAAGTACGCCCCCTATTGACG
TCAATGACGGTAAATGGCCCGCCTGGCATTATGCCCAGTACATGACCTTATGGGACTTTCCTACTTGGCA
GTACATCTACGTATTAGTCATCGCTATTACCATGGTGATGCGGTTTTGGCAGTACATCAATGGGCGTGGA
TAGCGGTTTGACTCACGGGGATTTCCAAGTCTCCACCCCATTGACGTCAATGGGAGTTTGTTTTGGCACC
AAAATCAACGGGACTTTCCAAAATGTCGTAACAACTCCGCCCCATTGACGCAAATGGGCGGTAGGCGTGT
ACGGTGGGAGGTCTATATAAGCAGAGCTGGTTTAGTGAACCGTCAGATCCGCTAGAGATCCGCGGCCGCT
AATACGACTCACTATAGGGAGAGCCGCCACCATGAAACGGACAGCCGACGGAAGCGAGTTCGAGTCACCA
AAGAAGAAGCGGAAAGTCGACAAGAAGTACAGCATCGGCCTGGACATCGGCACCAACTCTGTGGGCTGGG
CCGTGATCACCGACGAGTACAAGGTGCCCAGCAAGAAATTCAAGGTGCTGGGCAACACCGACCGGCACAG
CATCAAGAAGAACCTGATCGGAGCCCTGCTGTTCGACAGCGGCGAAACAGCCGAGGCCACCCGGCTGAAG
AGAACCGCCAGAAGAAGATACACCAGACGGAAGAACCGGATCTGCTATCTGCAAGAGATCTTCAGCAACG
AGATGGCCAAGGTGGACGACAGCTTCTTCCACAGACTGGAAGAGTCCTTCCTGGTGGAAGAGGATAAGAA
GCACGAGCGGCACCCCATCTTCGGCAACATCGTGGACGAGGTGGCCTACCACGAGAAGTACCCCACCATC
TACCACCTGAGAAAGAAACTGGTGGACAGCACCGACAAGGCCGACCTGCGGCTGATCTATCTGGCCCTGG
CCCACATGATCAAGTTCCGGGGCCACTTCCTGATCGAGGGCGACCTGAACCCCGACAACAGCGACGTGGA
CAAGCTGTTCATCCAGCTGGTGCAGACCTACAACCAGCTGTTCGAGGAAAACCCCATCAACGCCAGCGGC
GTGGACGCCAAGGCCATCCTGTCTGCCAGACTGAGCAAGAGCAGACGGCTGGAAAATCTGATCGCCCAGC
TGCCCGGCGAGAAGAAGAATGGCCTGTTCGGAAACCTGATTGCCCTGAGCCTGGGCCTGACCCCCAACTT
CAAGAGCAACTTCGACCTGGCCGAGGATGCCAAACTGCAGCTGAGCAAGGACACCTACGACGACGACCTG
GACAACCTGCTGGCCCAGATCGGCGACCAGTACGCCGACCTGTTTCTGGCCGCCAAGAACCTGTCCGACG
CCATCCTGCTGAGCGACATCCTGAGAGTGAACACCGAGATCACCAAGGCCCCCCTGAGCGCCTCTATGAT
CAAGAGATACGACGAGCACCACCAGGACCTGACCCTGCTGAAAGCTCTCGTGCGGCAGCAGCTGCCTGAG
AAGTACAAAGAGATTTTCTTCGACCAGAGCAAGAACGGCTACGCCGGCTACATTGACGGCGGAGCCAGCC
AGGAAGAGTTCTACAAGTTCATCAAGCCCATCCTGGAAAAGATGGACGGCACCGAGGAACTGCTCGTGAA
GCTGAACAGAGAGGACCTGCTGCGGAAGCAGCGGACCTTCGACAACGGCAGCATCCCCCACCAGATCCAC
CTGGGAGAGCTGCACGCCATTCTGCGGCGGCAGGAAGATTTTTACCCATTCCTGAAGGACAACCGGGAAA
AGATCGAGAAGATCCTGACCTTCCGCATCCCCTACTACGTGGGCCCTCTGGCCAGGGGAAACAGCAGATT
CGCCTGGATGACCAGAAAGAGCGAGGAAACCATCACCCCCTGGAACTTCGAGGAAGTGGTGGACAAGGGC
GCTTCCGCCCAGAGCTTCATCGAGCGGATGACCAACTTCGATAAGAACCTGCCCAACGAGAAGGTGCTGC
CCAAGCACAGCCTGCTGTACGAGTACTTCACCGTGTATAACGAGCTGACCAAAGTGAAATACGTGACCGA
GGGAATGAGAAAGCCCGCCTTCCTGAGCGGCGAGCAGAAAAAGGCCATCGTGGACCTGCTGTTCAAGACC
AACCGGAAAGTGACCGTGAAGCAGCTGAAAGAGGACTACTTCAAGAAAATCGAGTGCTTCGACTCCGTGG
AAATCTCCGGCGTGGAAGATCGGTTCAACGCCTCCCTGGGCACATACCACGATCTGCTGAAAATTATCAA
GGACAAGGACTTCCTGGACAATGAGGAAAACGAGGACATTCTGGAAGATATCGTGCTGACCCTGACACTG
TTTGAGGACAGAGAGATGATCGAGGAACGGCTGAAAACCTATGCCCACCTGTTCGACGACAAAGTGATGA
AGCAGCTGAAGCGGCGGAGATACACCGGCTGGGGCAGGCTGAGCCGGAAGCTGATCAACGGCATCCGGGA
CAAGCAGTCCGGCAAGACAATCCTGGATTTCCTGAAGTCCGACGGCTTCGCCAACAGAAACTTCATGCAG
CTGATCCACGACGACAGCCTGACCTTTAAAGAGGACATCCAGAAAGCCCAGGTGTCCGGCCAGGGCGATA
GCCTGCACGAGCACATTGCCAATCTGGCCGGCAGCCCCGCCATTAAGAAGGGCATCCTGCAGACAGTGAA
GGTGGTGGACGAGCTCGTGAAAGTGATGGGCCGGCACAAGCCCGAGAACATCGTGATCGAAATGGCCAGA
GAGAACCAGACCACCCAGAAGGGACAGAAGAACAGCCGCGAGAGAATGAAGCGGATCGAAGAGGGCATCA
AAGAGCTGGGCAGCCAGATCCTGAAAGAACACCCCGTGGAAAACACCCAGCTGCAGAACGAGAAGCTGTA
CCTGTACTACCTGCAGAATGGGCGGGATATGTACGTGGACCAGGAACTGGACATCAACCGGCTGTCCGAC
TACGATGTGGACGCTATCGTGCCTCAGAGCTTTCTGAAGGACGACTCCATCGACAACAAGGTGCTGACCA
GAAGCGACAAGAACCGGGGCAAGAGCGACAACGTGCCCTCCGAAGAGGTCGTGAAGAAGATGAAGAACTA
CTGGCGGCAGCTGCTGAACGCCAAGCTGATTACCCAGAGAAAGTTCGACAATCTGACCAAGGCCGAGAGA
GGCGGCCTGAGCGAACTGGATAAGGCCGGCTTCATCAAGAGACAGCTGGTGGAAACCCGGCAGATCACAA
AGCACGTGGCACAGATCCTGGACTCCCGGATGAACACTAAGTACGACGAGAATGACAAGCTGATCCGGGA
AGTGAAAGTGATCACCCTGAAGTCCAAGCTGGTGTCCGATTTCCGGAAGGATTTCCAGTTTTACAAAGTG
CGCGAGATCAACAACTACCACCACGCCCACGACGCCTACCTGAACGCCGTCGTGGGAACCGCCCTGATCA
AAAAGTACCCTAAGCTGGAAAGCGAGTTCGTGTACGGCGACTACAAGGTGTACGACGTGCGGAAGATGAT
CGCCAAGAGCGAGCAGGAAATCGGCAAGGCTACCGCCAAGTACTTCTTCTACAGCAACATCATGAACTTT
TTCAAGACCGAGATTACCCTGGCCAACGGCGAGATCCGGAAGCGGCCTCTGATCGAGACAAACGGCGAAA
CCGGGGAGATCGTGTGGGATAAGGGCCGGGATTTTGCCACCGTGCGGAAAGTGCTGAGCATGCCCCAAGT
GAATATCGTGAAAAAGACCGAGGTGCAGACAGGCGGCTTCAGCAAAGAGTCTATCCTGCCCAAGAGGAAC
AGCGATAAGCTGATCGCCAGAAAGAAGGACTGGGACCCTAAGAAGTACGGCGGCTTCGACAGCCCCACCG
TGGCCTATTCTGTGCTGGTGGTGGCCAAAGTGGAAAAGGGCAAGTCCAAGAAACTGAAGAGTGTGAAAGA
GCTGCTGGGGATCACCATCATGGAAAGAAGCAGCTTCGAGAAGAATCCCATCGACTTTCTGGAAGCCAAG
GGCTACAAAGAAGTGAAAAAGGACCTGATCATCAAGCTGCCTAAGTACTCCCTGTTCGAGCTGGAAAACG
GCCGGAAGAGAATGCTGGCCTCTGCCGGCGAACTGCAGAAGGGAAACGAACTGGCCCTGCCCTCCAAATA
TGTGAACTTCCTGTACCTGGCCAGCCACTATGAGAAGCTGAAGGGCTCCCCCGAGGATAATGAGCAGAAA
CAGCTGTTTGTGGAACAGCACAAGCACTACCTGGACGAGATCATCGAGCAGATCAGCGAGTTCTCCAAGA
GAGTGATCCTGGCCGACGCTAATCTGGACAAAGTGCTGTCCGCCTACAACAAGCACCGGGATAAGCCCAT
CAGAGAGCAGGCCGAGAATATCATCCACCTGTTTACCCTGACCAATCTGGGAGCCCCTGCCGCCTTCAAG
TACTTTGACACCACCATCGACCGGAAGAGGTACACCAGCACCAAAGAGGTGCTGGACGCCACCCTGATCC
ACCAGAGCATCACCGGCCTGTACGAGACACGGATCGACCTGTCTCAGCTGGGAGGTGACTCTGGAGGATC
TAGCGGAGGATCCTCTGGCAGCGAGACACCAGGAACAAGCGAGTCAGCAACACCAGAGAGCAGTGGCGGC
AGCAGCGGCGGCAGCAGCACCCTAAATATAGAAGATGAGTATCGGCTACATGAGACCTCAAAAGAGCCAG
ATGTTTCTCTAGGGTCCACATGGCTGTCTGATTTTCCTCAGGCCTGGGCGGAAACCGGGGGCATGGGACT
GGCAGTTCGCCAAGCTCCTCTGATCATACCTCTGAAAGCAACCTCTACCCCCGTGTCCATAAAACAATAC
CCCATGTCACAAGAAGCCAGACTGGGGATCAAGCCCCACATACAGAGACTGTTGGACCAGGGAATACTGG
TACCCTGCCAGTCCCCCTGGAACACGCCCCTGCTACCCGTTAAGAAACCAGGGACTAATGATTATAGGCC
TGTCCAGGATCTGAGAGAAGTCAACAAGCGGGTGGAAGACATCCACCCCACCGTGCCCAACCCTTACAAC
CTCTTGAGCGGGCTCCCACCGTCCCACCAGTGGTACACTGTGCTTGATTTAAAGGATGCCTTTTTCTGCC
TGAGACTCCACCCCACCAGTCAGCCTCTCTTCGCCTTTGAGTGGAGAGATCCAGAGATGGGAATCTCAGG
ACAATTGACCTGGACCAGACTCCCACAGGGTTTCAAAAACAGTCCCACCCTGTTTAATGAGGCACTGCAC
AGAGACCTAGCAGACTTCCGGATCCAGCACCCAGACTTGATCCTGCTACAGTACGTGGATGACTTACTGC
TGGCCGCCACTTCTGAGCTAGACTGCCAACAAGGTACTCGGGCCCTGTTACAAACCCTAGGGAACCTCGG
GTATCGGGCCTCGGCCAAGAAAGCCCAAATTTGCCAGAAACAGGTCAAGTATCTGGGGTATCTTCTAAAA
GAGGGTCAGAGATGGCTGACTGAGGCCAGAAAAGAGACTGTGATGGGGCAGCCTACTCCGAAGACCCCTC
GACAACTAAGGGAGTTCCTAGGGAAGGCAGGCTTCTGTCGCCTCTTCATCCCTGGGTTTGCAGAAATGGC
AGCCCCCCTGTACCCTCTCACCAAACCGGGGACTCTGTTTAATTGGGGCCCAGACCAACAAAAGGCCTAT
CAAGAAATCAAGCAAGCTCTTCTAACTGCCCCAGCCCTGGGGTTGCCAGATTTGACTAAGCCCTTTGAAC
TCTTTGTCGACGAGAAGCAGGGCTACGCCAAAGGTGTCCTAACGCAAAAACTGGGACCTTGGCGTCGGCC
GGTGGCCTACCTGTCCAAAAAGCTAGACCCAGTAGCAGCTGGGTGGCCCCCTTGCCTACGGATGGTAGCA
GCCATTGCCGTACTGACAAAGGATGCAGGCAAGCTAACCATGGGACAGCCACTAGTCATTCTGGCCCCCC
ATGCAGTAGAGGCACTAGTCAAACAACCCCCCGACCGCTGGCTTTCCAACGCCCGGATGACTCACTATCA
GGCCTTGCTTTTGGACACGGACCGGGTCCAGTTCGGACCGGTGGTAGCCCTGAACCCGGCTACGCTGCTC
CCACTGCCTGAGGAAGGGCTGCAACACAACTGCCTTGATATCCTGGCCGAAGCCCACGGAACCCGACCCG
ACCTAACGGACCAGCCGCTCCCAGACGCCGACCACACCTGGTACACGGATGGAAGCAGTCTCTTACAAGA
GGGACAGCGTAAGGCGGGAGCTGCGGTGACCACCGAGACCGAGGTAATCTGGGCTAAAGCCCTGCCAGCC
GGGACATCCGCTCAGCGGGCTGAACTGATAGCACTCACCCAGGCCCTAAAGATGGCAGAAGGTAAGAAGC
TAAATGTTTATACTGATAGCCGTTATGCTTTTGCTACTGCCCATATCCATGGAGAAATATACAGAAGGCG
TGGGTGGCTCACATCAGAAGGCAAAGAGATCAAAAATAAAGACGAGATCTTGGCCCTACTAAAAGCCCTC
TTTCTGCCCAAAAGACTTAGCATAATCCATTGTCCAGGACATCAAAAGGGACACAGCGCCGAGGCTAGAG
GCAACCGGATGGCTGACCAAGCGGCCCGAAAGGCAGCCATCACAGAGACTCCAGACACCTCTACCCTCCT
CATAGAAAATTCATCACCCTCTGGCGGCTCAAAAAGAACCGCCGACGGCAGCGAATTCGAGCCCAAGAAG
AAGAGGAAAGTCTAACCGGT
